Addgene plasmid #204527: pLKO.3R/MPL-shRNA2
Purpose: Lentiviral expression of MPL-shRNA2; gene knock down of human MPL
Depositing lab: Norio Komatsu. Depositing organization: Juntendo University. Publication: Activation of the thrombopoietin receptor by mutant calreticulin in CALR-mutant myeloproliferative neoplasms. Araki M, Yang Y, Masubuchi N, Hironaka Y, Takei H, Morishita S, Mizukami Y, Kan S, Shirane S, Edahiro Y, Sunami Y, Ohsaka A, Komatsu N. Blood. 2016 Jan 27. pii: blood-2015-09-671172. 10.1182/blood-2015-09-671172 PubMed 26817954.
Backbone
  Vector backbone: pLKO.3R
  Backbone manufacturer: Christophe Benoist & Diane Mathis (Addgene plasmid # 14748)
  Vector type: Lentiviral
Growth in bacteria
  Bacterial resistance: Ampicillin, 100 μg/mL
  Growth temperature: 37°C
  Growth strain: NEB Stable
  Copy number: High Copy
Gene/Insert
  Gene/Insert name: MPL-shRNA2
  gRNA/shRNA sequence: CCGGGCCCAAGAGACCTGTTATCAACTCGAGTTGATAACAGGTCTCTTGGGCTTTTTG
  Species: H. sapiens (human)
  Entrez Gene: MPL (a.k.a. C-MPL, CD110, MPLV, THCYT2, THPOR, TPOR)
  Cloning method: Ligation Independent Cloning
Terms and licenses: Academic/Nonprofit Terms; Industry Terms: Not Available to Industry
How to cite: pLKO.3R/MPL-shRNA2 was a gift from Norio Komatsu (Addgene plasmid # 204527 ; http://n2t.net/addgene:204527 ; RRID:Addgene_204527)
