[The description below was written by a language model from this plasmid's Addgene catalogue record and pLannotate feature annotations shown in this document.]
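Description:
pLKO.3R/MPL-shRNA2 is a lentiviral shRNA vector built on the pLKO.3R backbone and designed to knock down human MPL, the gene encoding the thrombopoietin receptor (also known as c-MPL, CD110 or TPOR). In bacteria it is maintained as a high-copy plasmid through a ColE1/pUC-type origin and selected with ampicillin via the β-lactamase gene. An f1 origin and remnants of a pBluescript-style lac/lacZα region, with flanking T3 and T7 promoters, are also present in the backbone.

The transfer cassette has a third-generation, self-inactivating layout. An RSV promoter fused to a truncated HIV-1 5' LTR drives production of genomic RNA in packaging cells independently of Tat. It is followed by the Ψ packaging signal with a partial gag sequence, the Rev response element for nuclear export of the unspliced genome, and the cPPT/CTS element. The cassette ends in a ΔU3 3' LTR that disables LTR promoter activity after integration, with an SV40 polyadenylation signal and SV40 origin lying downstream.

Within the provirus, a human U6 RNA polymerase III promoter is annotated as the shRNA promoter. The hairpin itself is not annotated in the feature table, so its exact position is not shown. A separate human PGK promoter drives DsRed-Express, a rapidly maturing red fluorescent protein, with a WPRE downstream to enhance transcript expression. No mammalian drug-resistance marker is annotated, so transduced cells would be identified or sorted by red fluorescence. A short annotated match to a phage capsid gene probably reflects residual stuffer sequence. The associated publication concerns activation of the thrombopoietin receptor by mutant calreticulin in myeloproliferative neoplasms.
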