Features (pLannotate 1.2.2; 28 found; start..end, strand, type, name):
    689..1199    -  promoter       hPGK promoter: human phosphoglycerate kinase 1 promoter
   1248..1365    -  misc_feature   cPPT/CTS: central polypurine tract and central termination sequence of HIV-1
   1499..1739    -  promoter       U6 promoter: RNA polymerase III promoter for human U6 snRNA
   1804..1977    +  CDS            F (fragment): CAPSD_BPPHS - Experimental evidence at protein level: Swiss-Prot protein existence level 1. Assembles to form an icosahedral capsid with a T=1 symmetry, about 30 nm in diameter, and consisting of 60 capsid proteins F (PubMed:11991963, PubMed:1370343, PubMed:8158636). Upon virus binding to host cell, one of the spikes dissociates from the capsid and the virus interacts with LPS through the exposed EF loops on the F proteins (PubMed:29229840). After the genome had been ejected, the channel formed by the F proteins at the unique fivefold axis remains open (PubMed:29229840). From Enterobacteria ph
   2008..2108    -  CDS            Rev (fragment): human immunodeficiency virus 1 (HIV-1) Rev protein; rev; enhances nuclear export of unspliced and incompletely spliced viral mRNAs
   2485..2718    -  misc_feature   RRE: The Rev response element (RRE) of HIV-1 allows for Rev-dependent mRNA export from the nucleus to the cytoplasm.
   2864..3227    -  CDS            HIV-1 gag (fragment): gag protein from human immunodeficiency virus 1; gag
   3211..3336    -  misc_feature   HIV-1 Ψ: packaging signal of human immunodeficiency virus type 1
   3383..3563    -  LTR            5' LTR (truncated): truncated 5' long terminal repeat (LTR) from HIV-1
   3564..3790    -  promoter       RSV promoter: Rous sarcoma virus enhancer/promoter
   3818..3836    -  promoter       T3 promoter: promoter for bacteriophage T3 RNA polymerase
   3881..3897    -  protein_bind   lac operator: The lac repressor binds to the lac operator to inhibit transcription in E. coli. This inhibition can be relieved by adding lactose or isopropyl-β-D-thiogalactopyranoside (IPTG). lac repressor encoded by lacI
   3905..3935    -  promoter       lac promoter: promoter for the E. coli lac operon
   3950..3971    -  protein_bind   CAP binding site: CAP binding activates transcription in the presence of cAMP. E. coli catabolite activator protein
   3984..4076    -  CDS            lacI (fragment): lac repressor; lacI; The lac repressor binds to the lac operator to inhibit transcription in E. coli. This inhibition can be relieved by adding lactose or isopropyl-β-D-thiogalactopyranoside (IPTG).
   4259..4847    -  rep_origin     ori: high-copy-number ColE1/pMB1/pBR322/pUC origin of replication
   5018..5878    -  CDS            AmpR: β-lactamase; bla; confers resistance to ampicillin, carbenicillin, and related antibiotics
   5879..5983    -  promoter       AmpR promoter: bla
   6036..6464    -  rep_origin     f1 ori (sequence partly withheld): f1 bacteriophage origin of replication; arrow indicates direction of (+) strand synthesis
   6469..6624    -  CDS            lacZα (fragment): LacZα fragment of β-galactosidase; lacZ fragment
   6632..6650    +  promoter       T7 promoter: promoter for bacteriophage T7 RNA polymerase
   6671..6806    -  rep_origin     SV40 ori: SV40 origin of replication
   6846..6967    -  polyA_signal   SV40 poly(A) signal: SV40 polyadenylation signal
   7039..7272    -  LTR            3' LTR (ΔU3): self-inactivating 3' long terminal repeat (LTR) from HIV-1
   7274..7507    -  CDS            nef (fragment): NEF_HV1Z2 - Experimental evidence at protein level: Swiss-Prot protein existence level 1. Extracellular Nef protein targets CD4(+) T-lymphocytes for apoptosis by interacting with CXCR4 surface receptors. From Human immunodeficiency virus type 1 group M subtype D (isolate Z2/CDC-Z34) (HIV-1).
   7477..8065    -  misc_feature   WPRE: woodchuck hepatitis virus posttranscriptional regulatory element
   8065..8083    -  misc_feature   MCS (fragment): pBluescript multiple cloning site
   8084..674     -  CDS            DsRed-Express (across the origin): rapidly maturing tetrameric variant of DsRed fluorescent protein (Bevis and Glick, 2002) mammalian codon-optimized
>Addgene plasmid #204527 | pLKO.3R/MPL-shRNA2 | addgene full sequence | sequence record 407288 | Addgene NGS Result
AGGAACAGGTGGTGGCGGCCCTCGGCGCGCTCGTACTGCTCCACGATGGTGTAGTCCTCGTTGTGGGAGG
TGATGTCCAGCTTGGAGTCCACGTAGTAGTAGCCGGGCAGCTGCACGGGCTTCTTGGCCATGTAGATGGA
CTTGAACTCCACCAGGTAGTGGCCGCCGTCCTTCAGCTTCAGGGCCTTGTGGATCTCGCCCTTCAGCACG
CCGTCGCGGGGGTACAGGCGCTCGGTGGAGGCCTCCCAGCCCATAGTCTTCTTCTGCATTACGGGGCCGT
CGGAGGGGAAGTTCACGCCGATGAACTTCACCTTGTAGATGAAGGAGCCGTCCTGCAGGGAGGAGTCCTG
GGTCACGGTCACCACGCCGCCGTCCTCGAAGTTCATCACGCGCTCCCACTTGAAGCCCTCGGGGAAGGAC
AGCTTCTTGTAGTCGGGGATGTCGGCGGGGTGCTTCACGTACACCTTGGAGCCGTACTGGAACTGGGGGG
ACAGGATGTCCCAGGCGAAGGGCAGGGGGCCGCCCTTGGTCACCTTCAGCTTGGCGGTCTGGGTGCCCTC
GTAGGGGCGGCCCTCGCCCTCGCCCTCGATCTCGAACTCGTGGCCGTTCACGGAGCCCTCCATGCGCACC
TTGAAGCGCATGAACTCCTTGATGACGTCCTCGGAGGAGGCCATGGTGGCGGATCCCCCTGGGGAGAGAG
GTCGGTGATTCGGTCAACGAGGGAGCCGACTGCCGACGTGCGCTCCGGAGGCTTGCAGAATGCGGAACAC
CGCGCGGGCAGGAACAGGGCCCACACTACCGCCCCACACCCCGCCTCCCGCACCGCCCCTTCCCGGCCGC
TGCTCTCGGCGCGCCCTGCTGAGCAGCCGCTATTGGCCACAGCCCATCGCGGTCGGCGCGCTGCCATTGC
TCCCTGGCGCTGTCCGTCTGCGAGGGTACTAGTGAGACGTGCGGCTTCCGTTTGTCACGTCCGGCACGCC
GCGAACCGCAAGGAACCTTCCCGACTTAGGGGCGGAGCAGGAAGCGTCGCCGGGGGGCCCACAAGGGTAG
CGGCGAAGATCCGGGTGACGCTGCGAACGGACGTGAAGAATGTGCGAGACCCAGGGTCGGCGCCGCTGCG
TTTCCCGGAACCACGCCCAGAGCAGCCGCGTCCCTGCGCAAACCCAGGGCTGCCTTGGAAAAGGCGCAAC
CCCAACCCCCTCGAGCCGCGGCCAAAGTGGATCTCTGCTGTCCCTGTAATAAACCCGAAAATTTTGAATT
TTTGTAATTTGTTTTTGTAATTCTTTAGTTTGTATGTCTGTTGCTATTATGTCTACTATTCTTTCCCCTG
CACTGTACCCCCCAATCCCCCCTTTTCTTTTAAAATTGTGGATGAATACTGCCATTTGTCTCGAGGTCGA
AAACTGGTTTAATTAAGTAGCTCGAGGTGGAATTCAAAAAGCCCAAGAGACCTGTTATCAACTCGAGTTG
ATAACAGGTCTCTTGGGCCCGGTGTTTCGTCCTTTCCACAAGATATATAAAGCCAAGAAATCGAAATACT
TTCAAGTTACGGTAAGCATATGATAGTCCATTTTAAAACATAATTTTAAAACTGCAAACTACCCAAGAAA
TTATTACTTTCTACGTCACGTATTTTGTACTAATATCTTTGTGTTTACAGTCAAATTAATTCTAATTATC
TCTCTAACAGCCTTGTATCGTATATGCAAATATGAAGGAATCATGGGAAATAGGCCCTCTTCCTGCCCGA
CCTTGTCGACAGGACTCGACTGACGCGTGTACCCCCTTACTTGAGGATAAATTATGTCTAATATTCAAAC
TGGCGCCGAGCGTATGCCGCATGACCTTTCCCATCTTGGCTTCCTTGCTGGTCAGATTGGTCGTCTTATT
ACCATTTCAACTACTCCGGTTATCGCTGGCGACTCCTTCGAGATGGACGCCGTTGGCGCTCTCCGTCTTT
CTCCATTGCGTCGTGGTCGAGGCTAGTCTCGTGATCGATACCGTCGAGATCCGTTCACTAATCGAATGGA
TCTGTCTCTGTCTCTCTCTCCACCTTCTTCTTCTATTCCTTCGGGCCTGTCGGGTCCCCTCGGGGTTGGG
AGGTGGGTCTGAAACGATAATGGTGAATATCCCTGCCTAACTCTATTCACTATAGAAAGTACAGCAAAAA
CTATTCTTAAACCTACCAAGCCTCCTACTATCATTATGAATAATTTTATATACCACAGCCAATTTGTTAT
GTTAAACCAATTCCACAAACTTGCCCATTTATCTAATTCCAATAATTCTTGTTCATTCTTTTCTTGCTGG
TTTTGCGATTCTTCAATTAAGGAGTGTATTAAGCTTGTGTAATTGTTAATTTCTCTGTCCCACTCCATCC
AGGTCGTGTGATTCCAAATCTGTTCCAGAGATTTATTACTCCAACTAGCATTCCAAGGCACAGCAGTGGT
GCAAATGAGTTTTCCAGAGCAACCCCAAATCCCCAGGAGCTGTTGATCCTTTAGGTATCTTTCCACAGCC
AGGATTCTTGCCTGGAGCTGCTTGATGCCCCAGACTGTGAGTTGCAACAGATGCTGTTGCGCCTCAATAG
CCCTCAGCAAATTGTTCTGCTGCTGCACTATACCAGACAATAATTGTCTGGCCTGTACCGTCAGCGTCAT
TGACGCTGCGCCCATAGTGCTTCCTGCTGCTCCCAAGAACCCAAGGAACAAAGCTCCTATTCCCACTGCT
CTTTTTTCTCTCTGCACCACTCTTCTCTTTGCCTTGGTGGGTGCTACTCCTAATGGTTCAATTTTTACTA
CTTTATATTTATATAATTCACTTCTCCAATTGTCCCTCATATCTCCTCCTCCAGGTCTGAAGATCAGCGG
CCGCTTGCTGTGCGGTGGTCTTACTTTTGTTTTGCTCTTCCTCTATCTTGTCTAAAGCTTCCTTGGTGTC
TTTTATCTCTATCCTTTGATGCACACAATAGAGGGTTGCTACTGTATTATATAATGATCTAAGTTCTTCT
GATCCTGTCTGAAGGGATGGTTGTAGCTGTCCCAGTATTTGTCTACAGCCTTCTGATGTTTCTAACAGGC
CAGGATTAACTGCGAATCGTTCTAGCTCCCTGCTTGCCCATACTATATGTTTTAATTTATATTTTTTCTT
TCCCCCTGGCCTTAACCGAATTTTTTCCCATCGCGATCTAATTCTCCCCCGCTTAATACTGACGCTCTCG
CACCCATCTCTCTCCTTCTAGCCTCCGCTAGTCAAAATTTTTGGCGTACTCACCAGTCGCCGCCCCTCGC
CTCTTGCCGTGCGCGCTTCAGCAAGCCGAGTCCTGCGTCGAGAGAGCTCCTCTGGTTTCCCTTTCGCTTT
CAAGTCCCTGTTCGGGCGCCACTGCTAGAGATTTTCCACACTGACTAAAAGGGTCTGAGGGATCTCTAGT
TACCAGAGTCACACAACAGACGGGCACACACTACTTGAAGCACTCAAGGCAAGCTTTATTGAGGCTTAAG
CAGTGGGTTCCCTAGTTAGCCAGAGAGCTCCCAGGCTCAGATCTGGTCTAACCAGAGAGACCCGTTTATG
TATCGAGCTAGGCACTTAAATACAATATCTCTGCAATGCGGCAATTCAGTGGTTCGTCCAATCCATGTCA
GACCCGTCTGTTGCCTTCCTAATAAGGCACGATCGTACCACCTTACTTCCACCAATCGGCATGCACGGTG
CTTTTTCTCTCCTTGTAAGGCATGTTGCTAACTCATCGTTACCATGTTGCAAGACTACAAGAGTATTGCA
TAAGACTACATTAAGCTTGCAGCTCCAGCTTTTGTTCCCTTTAGTGAGGGTTAATTGCGCGCTTGGCGTA
ATCATGGTCATAGCTGTTTCCTGTGTGAAATTGTTATCCGCTCACAATTCCACACAACATACGAGCCGGA
AGCATAAAGTGTAAAGCCTGGGGTGCCTAATGAGTGAGCTAACTCACATTAATTGCGTTGCGCTCACTGC
CCGCTTTCCAGTCGGGAAACCTGTCGTGCCAGCTGCATTAATGAATCGGCCAACGCGCGGGGAGAGGCGG
TTTGCGTATTGGGCGCTCTTCCGCTTCCTCGCTCACTGACTCGCTGCGCTCGGTCGTTCGGCTGCGGCGA
GCGGTATCAGCTCACTCAAAGGCGGTAATACGGTTATCCACAGAATCAGGGGATAACGCAGGAAAGAACA
TGTGAGCAAAAGGCCAGCAAAAGGCCAGGAACCGTAAAAAGGCCGCGTTGCTGGCGTTTTTCCATAGGCT
CCGCCCCCCTGACGAGCATCACAAAAATCGACGCTCAAGTCAGAGGTGGCGAAACCCGACAGGACTATAA
AGATACCAGGCGTTTCCCCCTGGAAGCTCCCTCGTGCGCTCTCCTGTTCCGACCCTGCCGCTTACCGGAT
ACCTGTCCGCCTTTCTCCCTTCGGGAAGCGTGGCGCTTTCTCATAGCTCACGCTGTAGGTATCTCAGTTC
GGTGTAGGTCGTTCGCTCCAAGCTGGGCTGTGTGCACGAACCCCCCGTTCAGCCCGACCGCTGCGCCTTA
TCCGGTAACTATCGTCTTGAGTCCAACCCGGTAAGACACGACTTATCGCCACTGGCAGCAGCCACTGGTA
ACAGGATTAGCAGAGCGAGGTATGTAGGCGGTGCTACAGAGTTCTTGAAGTGGTGGCCTAACTACGGCTA
CACTAGAAGAACAGTATTTGGTATCTGCGCTCTGCTGAAGCCAGTTACCTTCGGAAAAAGAGTTGGTAGC
TCTTGATCCGGCAAACAAACCACCGCTGGTAGCGGTGGTTTTTTTGTTTGCAAGCAGCAGATTACGCGCA
GAAAAAAAGGATCTCAAGAAGATCCTTTGATCTTTTCTACGGGGTCTGACGCTCAGTGGAACGAAAACTC
ACGTTAAGGGATTTTGGTCATGAGATTATCAAAAAGGATCTTCACCTAGATCCTTTTAAATTAAAAATGA
AGTTTTAAATCAATCTAAAGTATATATGAGTAAACTTGGTCTGACAGTTACCAATGCTTAATCAGTGAGG
CACCTATCTCAGCGATCTGTCTATTTCGTTCATCCATAGTTGCCTGACTCCCCGTCGTGTAGATAACTAC
GATACGGGAGGGCTTACCATCTGGCCCCAGTGCTGCAATGATACCGCGAGACCCACGCTCACCGGCTCCA
GATTTATCAGCAATAAACCAGCCAGCCGGAAGGGCCGAGCGCAGAAGTGGTCCTGCAACTTTATCCGCCT
CCATCCAGTCTATTAATTGTTGCCGGGAAGCTAGAGTAAGTAGTTCGCCAGTTAATAGTTTGCGCAACGT
TGTTGCCATTGCTACAGGCATCGTGGTGTCACGCTCGTCGTTTGGTATGGCTTCATTCAGCTCCGGTTCC
CAACGATCAAGGCGAGTTACATGATCCCCCATGTTGTGCAAAAAAGCGGTTAGCTCCTTCGGTCCTCCGA
TCGTTGTCAGAAGTAAGTTGGCCGCAGTGTTATCACTCATGGTTATGGCAGCACTGCATAATTCTCTTAC
TGTCATGCCATCCGTAAGATGCTTTTCTGTGACTGGTGAGTACTCAACCAAGTCATTCTGAGAATAGTGT
ATGCGGCGACCGAGTTGCTCTTGCCCGGCGTCAATACGGGATAATACCGCGCCACATAGCAGAACTTTAA
AAGTGCTCATCATTGGAAAACGTTCTTCGGGGCGAAAACTCTCAAGGATCTTACCGCTGTTGAGATCCAG
TTCGATGTAACCCACTCGTGCACCCAACTGATCTTCAGCATCTTTTACTTTCACCAGCGTTTCTGGGTGA
GCAAAAACAGGAAGGCAAAATGCCGCAAAAAAGGGAATAAGGGCGACACGGAAATGTTGAATACTCATAC
TCTTCCTTTTTCAATATTATTGAAGCATTTATCAGGGTTATTGTCTCATGAGCGGATACATATTTGAATG
TATTTAGAAAAATAAACAAATAGGGGTTCCGCGCACATTTCCCCGAAAAGTGCCACCTAAATTGTAAGCG
TTAATATTTTGTTAAAATTCGCGTTAAATTTTTGTTAAATCAGCTCATTTTTTAACCAATAGGCCGAAAT
CGGCAAAATCCCTTATAAATCAAAAGAATAGACCGAGATAGGGT
[37 nt withheld, positions 6135-6171]
AAAGAACGTGGACTCCAACGTCAAAGG
[49 nt withheld, positions 6199-6247]
T
[91 nt withheld, positions 6249-6339]
G
[124 nt withheld, positions 6341-6464]
CCCATTCGCCATTCAGGCTGCGCAACTGTTGGGAAGGGCGATCGGTGCGGGCCTCTTCGCTATTACGCCA
GCTGGCGAAAGGGGGATGTGCTGCAAGGCGATTAAGTTGGGTAACGCCAGGGTTTTCCCAGTCACGACGT
TGTAAAACGACGGCCAGTGAGCGCGCGTAATACGACTCACTATAGGGCGAATTGGGTACGTCCCTAGGCC
TCCAAAAAAGCCTCCTCACTACTTCTGGAATAGCTCAGAGGCCGAGGCGGCCTCGGCCTCTGCATAAATA
AAAAAAATTAGTCAGCCATGGGGCGGAGAATGGGCGGAACTGGGCGGAGTTAGGGGCGGGATGGGCGGAG
TTAGGGGCGGGATAGCTAGAGCCAGACATGATAAGATACATTGATGAGTTTGGACAAACCACAACTAGAA
TGCAGTGAAAAAAATGCTTTATTTGTGAAATTTGTGATGCTATTGCTTTATTTGTAACCATTATAAGCTG
CAATAAACAAGTTCCTCTCACTCTCTGATATTCATTTCTTTGCAAGTTATAAATACTGAATAATAAGATG
ACATGAACTACTACTGCTAGAGATTTTCCACACTGACTAAAAGGGTCTGAGGGATCTCTAGTTACCAGAG
TCACACAACAGACGGGCACACACTACTTGAAGCACTCAAGGCAAGCTTTATTGAGGCTTAAGCAGTGGGT
TCCCTAGTTAGCCAGAGAGCTCCCAGGCTCAGATCTGGTCTAACCAGAGAGACCCAGTACAAGCAAAAAG
CAGATCTTGTCTTCGTTGGGAGTGAATTAGCCCTTCCAGTCCCCCCTTTTCTTTTAAAAAGTGGCTAAGA
TCTACAGCTGCCTTGTAAGTCATTGGTCTTAAAGGTACCTGAGGTGTGACTGGAAAACCCACCTCCTCCT
CCTCTTGTGCTTCTAGCCAGGCACAATCAGCATTGGTAGCTGCTGTATTGCTACTTGTGATTGCTCCATG
TTTTTCTAGGTCTCGAGGTCGACGGTATCGATGCGGGGAGGCGGCCCAAAGGGAGATCCGACTCGTCTGA
GGGCGAAGGCGAAGACGCGGAAGAGGCCGCAGAGCCGGCAGCAGGCCGCGGGAAGGAAGGTCCGCTGGAT
TGAGGGCCGAAGGGACGTAGCAGAAGGACGTCCCGCGCAGAATCCAGGTGGCAACACAGGCGAGCAGCCA
AGGAAAGGACGATGATTTCCCCGACAACACCACGGAATTGTCAGTGCCCAACAGCCGAGCCCCTGTCCAG
CAGCGGGCAAGGCAGGCGGCGATGAGTTCCGCCGTGGCAATAGGGAGGGGGAAAGCGAAAGTCCCGGAAA
GGAGCTGACAGGTGGTGGCAATGCCCCAACCAGTGGGGGTTGCGTCAGCAAACACAGTGCACACCACGCC
ACGTTGCCTGACAACGGGCCACAACTCCTCATAAAGAGACAGCAACCAGGATTTATACAAGGAGGAGAAA
ATGAAAGCCATACGGGAAGCAATAGCATGATACAAAGGCATTAAAGCAGCGTATCCACATAGCGTAAAAG
GAGCAACATAGTTAAGAATACCAGTCAATCTTTCACAAATTTTGTAATCCAGAGGTTGATTATCGATAAG
CTTGATATCCTAC
